>Addgene plasmid #106196 | pAAV.GFAP.SF-Venus-iGluSnFR.A184V | addgene full sequence | sequence record 204604 | Addgene NGS Result
CGGGCGACCTTTGGTCGCCCGGCCTCAGTGAGCGAGCGAGCGCGCAGAGAGGGAGTGGCCAACTCCATCA
CTAGGGGTTCCTTGTAGTTAATGATTAACCCGCCATGCTACTTATCTACGTAGCCATGCTCTAGGAAGAT
CCAACATATCCTGGTGTGGAGTAGGGGACGCTGCTCTGACAGAGGCTCGGGGGCCTGAGCTGGCTCTGTG
AGCTGGGGAGGAGGCAGACAGCCAGGCCTTTGTCTGCAAGCAGACCTGGCAGCATTGGGCTGGCCGCCCC
CCAGGGCCTCCTCTTCATGCCCAGTGAATGACTCACCTTGGCACAGACACAATGTTCGGGGTGGGCACAG
TGCCTGCTTCCCGCCGCACCCCAGCCCCCCTCAAATGCCTTCCGAGAAGCCCATTGAGCAGGGGGCTTGC
ATTGCACCCCAGCCTGACAGCCTGGCATCTTGGGATAAAAGCAGCACAGCCCCCTAGGGGCTGCCCTTGC
TGTGTGGCGCCACCGGCGGTGGAGAACAAGGCTCTATTCAGCCTGTGCCCAGGAAAGGGGATCAGGGGAT
GCCCAGGCATGGACAGTGGGTGGCAGGGGGGGAGAGGAGGGCTGTCTGCTTCCCAGAAGTCCAAGGACAC
AAATGGGTGAGGGGAGAGCTCTCCCCATAGCTGGGCTGCGGCCCAACCCCACCCCCTCAGGCTATGCCAG
GGGGTGTTGCCAGGGGCACCCGGGCATCGCCAGTCTAGCCCACTCCTTCATAAAGCCCTCGCATCCCAGG
AGCGAGCAGAGCCAGAGCAGGTTGGAGAGGAGACGCATCACCTCCGCTGCTCGCGGGGATCCCGCCACCA
TGGAGACAGACACACTCCTGCTATGGGTACTGCTGCTCTGGGTTCCAGGTTCCACTGGTGACAGATCTGC
CGCAGGCAGCACGCTGGACAAAATCGCCAAAAACGGTGTGATTGTCGTCGGTCACCGTGAATCTTCAGTG
CCTTTCTCTTATTACGACAATCAGCAAAAAGTGGTGGGTTACTCGCAGGATTACTCCAACGCCATTGTTG
AAGCAGTGAAAAAGAAACTCAACAAACCGGACTTGCAGGTAAAACTGATTCCGATTACCTCACAAAACCG
TATTCCACTGCTGCAAAACGGCACTTTCGATTTTGAATGTGGTTCTACCACCAACAACGTCGAACGCCAA
AAACAGGCGGCTTTCTCTGACACTATTTTCGTGGTCGGTACGCGCCTGTTGACCAAAAAGGGTGGCGATA
TCAAAGATTTTGCCAACCTGAAAGACAAAGCCGTAGTCGTCACTTCCGGCACTACCTCTGAAGTTTTGCT
CAACAAACTGAATGAAGAGCAAAAAATGAATATGCGCATCATCAGCGCCAAAGATCACGGTGACTCTTTC
CGCACCCTGGAAAGCGGTCGTGCCGTTGCCTTTATGATGGATGACGTGCTGCTGGCCGGTGAACGTGCGA
AAGCGAAGAAACCAGACAACTGGGAAATCGTCGGCAAGCCGCAGTCTCAGGAGGCCTACGGTTGTATGTT
GCGTAAAGATGATCCGCAGTTCAAAAAGCTGATGGATGACACCATCGCTCAGGTGCAGACCTCCGGTGAA
GCGGAAAAATGGTTTGATAAGTGGTTCAAAAATCCAATTCTGGTGAGCCACAACGTCTATATCACCGCCG
ACAAGCAGAAGAACGGCATCAAGGCGAACTTCAAGATCCGCCACAACGTGGAGGACGGCAGCGTGCAGCT
CGCCGACCACTACCAGCAGAACACCCCCATCGGCGACGGCCCCGTGCTGCTGCCCGACAACCACTACCTG
AGCTATCAGTCCGTGCTGAGCAAAGACCCCAACGAGAAGCGCGATCACATGGTCCTGCTGGAGTTCGTGA
CCGCCGCCGGGATCACTCTCGGCATGGACGAGCTGTACAAGGGCGGTACCGGAGGGAGCATGAGCAAGGG
CGAGGAGCTGTTCACCGGGGTGGTGCCCATCCTGGTCGAGCTGGACGGCGACGTAAACGGCCACAAGTTC
AGCGTGCGCGGCGAGGGCGAGGGCGATGCCACCAACGGCAAGCTGACCCTGAAGCTCATCTGCACCACCG
GCAAGCTGCCCGTGCCCTGGCCCACCCTCGTGACCACCCTGGGCTACGGCGTGCAGTGCTTCGCCCGCTA
CCCCGACCACATGAAGCAGCACGACTTCTTCAAGTCCGCCATGCCCGAAGGCTACGTCCAGGAGCGCACC
ATCAGCTTCAAGGACGACGGCACCTACAAGACCCGCGCCGAGGTGAAGTTCGAGGGCGACACCCTGGTGA
ACCGCATCGAGCTGAAGGGCATCGACTTCAAGGAGGACGGCAACATCCTGGGGCACAAGCTGGAGTACAA
CTTTAACAACCCCCTGAACATGAATTTCGAACTGTCAGACGAAATGAAAGCACTGTTCAAAGAACCGAAT
GACAAGGCACTGAAACTGCAGGTCGACGAACAAAAACTCATCTCAGAAGAGGATCTGAATGCTGTGGGCC
AGGACACGCAGGAGGTCATCGTGGTGCCACACTCCTTGCCCTTTAAGGTGGTGGTGATCTCAGCCATCCT
GGCCCTGGTGGTGCTCACCATCATCTCCCTTATCATCCTCATCATGCTTTGGCAGAAGAAGCCACGTTAG
AAGCTTATCGATAATCAACCTCTGGATTACAAAATTTGTGAAAGATTGACTGGTATTCTTAACTATGTTG
CTCCTTTTACGCTATGTGGATACGCTGCTTTAATGCCTTTGTATCATGCTATTGCTTCCCGTATGGCTTT
CATTTTCTCCTCCTTGTATAAATCCTGGTTGCTGTCTCTTTATGAGGAGTTGTGGCCCGTTGTCAGGCAA
CGTGGCGTGGTGTGCACTGTGTTTGCTGACGCAACCCCCACTGGTTGGGGCATTGCCACCACCTGTCAGC
TCCTTTCCGGGACTTTCGCTTTCCCCCTCCCTATTGCCACGGCGGAACTCATCGCCGCCTGCCTTGCCCG
CTGCTGGACAGGGGCTCGGCTGTTGGGCACTGACAATTCCGTGGTGTTGTCGGGGAAATCATCGTCCTTT
CCTTGGCTGCTCGCCTGTGTTGCCACCTGGATTCTGCGCGGGACGTCCTTCTGCTACGTCCCTTCGGCCC
TCAATCCAGCGGACCTTCCTTCCCGCGGCCTGCTGCCGGCTCTGCGGCCTCTTCCGCGTCTTCGCCTTCG
CCCTCAGACGAGTCGGATCTCCCTTTGGGCCGCCTCCCCGCATCGATACCGTCGACCTCGACCCGGGCGG
CCGCTTCGAGCAGACATGATAAGATACATTGATGAGTTTGGACAAACCACAACTAGAATGCAGTGAAAAA
AATGCTTTATTTGTGAAATTTGTGATGCTATTGCTTTATTTGTAACCATTATAAGCTGCAATAAACAAGT
TAACAACAACAATTGCATTCATTTTATGTTTCAGGTTCAGGGGGAGATGTGGGAGGTTTTTTAAAGCAAG
TAAAACCTCTACAAATGTGGTAAAATCGATAAGGATCTTCCTAGAGCATGGCTACGTAGATAAGTAGCAT
GGCGGGTTAATCATTAACTACAAGGAACCCCTAGTGATGGAGTTGGCCACTCCCTCTCTGCGCGCTCGCT
CGCTCACTGACTCGCTGCGCTCGGTCGTTCGGCTGCGGCGAGCGGTATCAGCTCACTCAAAGGCGGTAAT
ACGGTTATCCACAGAATCAGGGGATAACGCAGGAAAGAACATGTGAGCAAAAGGCCAGCAAAAGGCCAGG
AACCGTAAAAAGGCCGCGTTGCTGGCGTTTTTCCATAGGCTCCGCCCCCCTGACGAGCATCACAAAAATC
GACGCTCAAGTCAGAGGTGGCGAAACCCGACAGGACTATAAAGATACCAGGCGTTTCCCCCTGGAAGCTC
CCTCGTGCGCTCTCCTGTTCCGACCCTGCCGCTTACCGGATACCTGTCCGCCTTTCTCCCTTCGGGAAGC
GTGGCGCTTTCTCATAGCTCACGCTGTAGGTATCTCAGTTCGGTGTAGGTCGTTCGCTCCAAGCTGGGCT
GTGTGCACGAACCCCCCGTTCAGCCCGACCGCTGCGCCTTATCCGGTAACTATCGTCTTGAGTCCAACCC
GGTAAGACACGACTTATCGCCACTGGCAGCAGCCACTGGTAACAGGATTAGCAGAGCGAGGTATGTAGGC
GGTGCTACAGAGTTCTTGAAGTGGTGGCCTAACTACGGCTACACTAGAAGAACAGTATTTGGTATCTGCG
CTCTGCTGAAGCCAGTTACCTTCGGAAAAAGAGTTGGTAGCTCTTGATCCGGCAAACAAACCACCGCTGG
TAGCGGTGGTTTTTTTGTTTGCAAGCAGCAGATTACGCGCAGAAAAAAAGGATCTCAAGAAGATCCTTTG
ATCTTTTCTACGGGGTCTGACGCTCAGTGGAACGAAAACTCACGTTAAGGGATTTTGGTCATGAGATTAT
CAAAAAGGATCTTCACCTAGATCCTTTTAAATTAAAAATGAAGTTTTAAATCAATCTAAAGTATATATGA
GTAAACTTGGTCTGACAGTTACCAATGCTTAATCAGTGAGGCACCTATCTCAGCGATCTGTCTATTTCGT
TCATCCATAGTTGCCTGACTCCCCGTCGTGTAGATAACTACGATACGGGAGGGCTTACCATCTGGCCCCA
GTGCTGCAATGATACCGCGAGACCCACGCTCACCGGCTCCAGATTTATCAGCAATAAACCAGCCAGCCGG
AAGGGCCGAGCGCAGAAGTGGTCCTGCAACTTTATCCGCCTCCATCCAGTCTATTAATTGTTGCCGGGAA
GCTAGAGTAAGTAGTTCGCCAGTTAATAGTTTGCGCAACGTTGTTGCCATTGCTACAGGCATCGTGGTGT
CACGCTCGTCGTTTGGTATGGCTTCATTCAGCTCCGGTTCCCAACGATCAAGGCGAGTTACATGATCCCC
CATGTTGTGCAAAAAAGCGGTTAGCTCCTTCGGTCCTCCGATCGTTGTCAGAAGTAAGTTGGCCGCAGTG
TTATCACTCATGGTTATGGCAGCACTGCATAATTCTCTTACTGTCATGCCATCCGTAAGATGCTTTTCTG
TGACTGGTGAGTACTCAACCAAGTCATTCTGAGAATAGTGTATGCGGCGACCGAGTTGCTCTTGCCCGGC
GTCAATACGGGATAATACCGCGCCACATAGCAGAACTTTAAAAGTGCTCATCATTGGAAAACGTTCTTCG
GGGCGAAAACTCTCAAGGATCTTACCGCTGTTGAGATCCAGTTCGATGTAACCCACTCGTGCACCCAACT
GATCTTCAGCATCTTTTACTTTCACCAGCGTTTCTGGGTGAGCAAAAACAGGAAGGCAAAATGCCGCAAA
AAAGGGAATAAGGGCGACACGGAAATGTTGAATACTCATACTCTTCCTTTTTCAATATTATTGAAGCATT
TATCAGGGTTATTGTCTCATGAGCGGATACATATTTGAATGTATTTAGAAAAATAAACAAATAGGGGTTC
CGCGCACATTTCCCCGAAAAGTGCCACCTAAATTGTAAGCGTTAATATTTTGTTAAAATTCGCGTTAAAT
TTTTGTTAAATCAGCTCATTTTTTAACCAATAGGCCGAAATCGGCAAAATCCCTTATAAATCAAAAGAAT
AGACCGAGATAGGGT
[37 nt withheld, positions 5686-5722]
AAAGAACGTGGACTCCAACGTCAAAGG
[49 nt withheld, positions 5750-5798]
T
[91 nt withheld, positions 5800-5890]
G
[124 nt withheld, positions 5892-6015]
CCCATTCGCCATTCAGGCTGCGCAACTGTTGGGAAGGGCGATCGGTGCGGGCCTCTTCGCTATTACGCCA
GCTGCGCGCTCGCTCGCTCACTGAGGCCGCCCGGGCAAAGCCCGGGCGT
Features (pLannotate 1.2.2; 16 found; start..end, strand, type, name):
    840..902     +  sig_peptide    Igκ leader: leader sequence from mouse immunoglobulin κ light chain
    909..1649    +  CDS            gltI (fragment): GLTI_ECOLI - Also known as ybeJ, yzzK. Experimental evidence at protein level: Swiss-Prot protein existence level 1. Part of the ABC transporter complex GltIJKL involved in glutamate and aspartate uptake. Binds to both glutamate and aspartate. From Escherichia coli (strain K12).
   1662..2381    +  CDS            cEGFP: cEGFP is a basic (constitutively fluorescent) green fluorescent protein published in 2008, derived from Aequorea victoria.
   2394..2462    +  CDS            gltI (fragment): GLTI_ECOLI - Also known as ybeJ, yzzK. Experimental evidence at protein level: Swiss-Prot protein existence level 1. Part of the ABC transporter complex GltIJKL involved in glutamate and aspartate uptake. Binds to both glutamate and aspartate. From Escherichia coli (strain K12).
   2511..2657    +  CDS            PDGFRβ TM domain: transmembrane domain from platelet derived growth factor receptor beta
   2673..3261    +  misc_feature   WPRE: woodchuck hepatitis virus posttranscriptional regulatory element
   3262..3281    +  misc_feature   MCS (fragment): pBluescript multiple cloning site
   3310..3431    -  polyA_signal   SV40 poly(A) signal: SV40 polyadenylation signal
   3454..3522    -  CDS            large T antigen (fragment): large T antigen from SV40 (simian virus 40)
   3593..3650    +  repeat_region  AAV2 ITR (fragment): inverted terminal repeat of adeno-associated virus serotype 2 inverted
   3810..4398    -  rep_origin     ori: high-copy-number ColE1/pMB1/pBR322/pUC origin of replication
   4569..5429    -  CDS            AmpR: β-lactamase; bla; confers resistance to ampicillin, carbenicillin, and related antibiotics
   5430..5534    -  promoter       AmpR promoter: bla
   5587..6015    -  rep_origin     f1 ori (sequence partly withheld): f1 bacteriophage origin of replication; arrow indicates direction of (+) strand synthesis
   6020..6089    -  CDS            lacZα (fragment): LacZα fragment of β-galactosidase; lacZ fragment
   6084..82      -  repeat_region  AAV2 ITR (fragment) (across the origin): inverted terminal repeat of adeno-associated virus serotype 2 inverted
