[The description below was written by a language model from this plasmid's Addgene catalogue record and pLannotate feature annotations shown in this document.]
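Description:
pAAV.GFAP.SF-Venus-iGluSnFR.A184V is an adeno-associated virus transfer plasmid built on the pAAV.GFAP backbone for delivering a genetically encoded yellow fluorescent glutamate sensor. It is maintained in bacteria as a high-copy plasmid through a ColE1/pUC-type origin and selected with ampicillin via the β-lactamase gene. An f1 phage origin and a lacZα remnant are also present in the backbone. The expression cassette sits between two AAV2 inverted terminal repeats, which direct replication and packaging of the intervening DNA into AAV particles. Both are annotated only as fragments in the sequenced record.

The catalogue lists GFAP as the promoter, a promoter generally used to favour expression in astrocytes. The feature table does not annotate it, although an unannotated stretch lies between the left ITR and the start of the coding region. The synthetic 1,821 bp insert opens with the mouse Igκ leader peptide, followed by the E. coli glutamate/aspartate-binding protein GltI split into two fragments by an inserted GFP-family fluorescent protein (annotated as a cEGFP-like sequence), and ends in the PDGFRβ transmembrane domain. This arrangement secretes the sensor and anchors it on the outer cell surface, where glutamate binding to GltI changes the fluorescence of the embedded fluorophore. The fluorophore is a superfolder GFP carrying T203Y, F46L, T65G and S72A, which give the Venus-like yellow variant, while A184V in GltI gives the medium affinity stated in the record. A WPRE and an SV40 polyadenylation signal follow the coding sequence to enhance transcript expression and processing. The construct is intended for imaging extracellular glutamate, and the depositor notes that a newer generation, iGluSnFR3, is available.
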