Addgene plasmid #106196: pAAV.GFAP.SF-Venus-iGluSnFR.A184V
Purpose: Medium affinity yellow glutamate sensor ** A newer version of this sensor is available. Please see iGluSnFR3 plasmids at https://www.addgene.org/browse/article/28220233/ **
Depositing lab: Loren Looger. Depositing organization: HHMI, Janelia Research Campus. Publication: Stability, affinity, and chromatic variants of the glutamate sensor iGluSnFR. Marvin JS, Scholl B, Wilson DE, Podgorski K, Kazemipour A, Muller JA, Schoch S, Quiroz FJU, Rebola N, Bao H, Little JP, Tkachuk AN, Cai E, Hantman AW, Wang SS, DePiero VJ, Borghuis BG, Chapman ER, Dietrich D, DiGregorio DA, Fitzpatrick D, Looger LL. Nat Methods. 2018 Nov;15(11):936-939. doi: 10.1038/s41592-018-0171-3. Epub 2018 Oct 30. PubMed 30377363.
Backbone
  Vector backbone: pAAV.GFAP
  Backbone size w/o insert (bp): 4770
  Vector type: AAV
Growth in bacteria
  Bacterial resistance: Ampicillin, 100 μg/mL
  Growth temperature: 37°C
  Growth strain: NEB Stable
  Copy number: High Copy
Gene/Insert
  Gene/Insert name: SF-Venus-iGluSnFR.A184V
  Species: Synthetic
  Insert size (bp): 1821
  Mutation: SFGFP: T203Y, F46L, T65G, S72A GltI: A184V
  Promoter: GFAP
  Cloning method: Restriction Enzyme; 5′ cloning site unknown (unknown if destroyed); 3′ cloning site unknown (unknown if destroyed)
Terms and licenses: Academic/Nonprofit Terms; Industry Terms: Not Available to Industry
Depositor comments: ** A newer version of this sensor is available. Please see iGluSnFR3 plasmids at https://www.addgene.org/browse/article/28220233/ **
How to cite: pAAV.GFAP.SF-Venus-iGluSnFR.A184V was a gift from Loren Looger (Addgene plasmid # 106196 ; http://n2t.net/addgene:106196 ; RRID:Addgene_106196)
